>Addgene plasmid #240696 | pREC1010lac-Eas1 | addgene full sequence | sequence record 482412 | Addgene NGS Result
ATAAATGGTCGCGCCGCTCTGACCCACGTTATCACGCGCCCATTTATAGCCATACAGATCCGCATCCATG
TTGCTGTTCAGACGCGGACGGCTACAGCTCGTTTCACGCTGAATATGGCTCATAACACCCCTTGTATTAC
TGTTTATGTAAGCAGACAGTTTTATTGTTCATGATGATATATTTTTATCTTGTGCAATGTAACATCAGAG
ATTTTGAGACACAAATTTAAATCGTAATTATTGGGGACCCCTGGATTCTCACCAATAAAAAACGCCCGGC
GGCAACCGAGCGTTCTGAACAAATCCAGATGGAGTTCTGAGGTCATTACTGGATCTATCAACAGGAGTCC
AAGACTAGTCGCCAGGGTTTTCCCAGTCACGACGCGGCCGCAAGCTTGCATGCCTGCAGGTCGACTCTAG
ATCAGAACGGAATGTCATCATCAAAGTCCATCGGCGGCTCGTTAGACGGCGCTGCCGGAGCGGACTGCTG
CGGGCGAGACTGCGCGCCGCCGCTGAACTGATTGCCACCCTGCGGCTGCTGAGGCTGACCCCAACCGCCC
TGCGGCTGACCACCACCGATATTACCACCTGCCGGAGCGCCACCACCCTGACGACCACCCAGCATCTGCA
TGGTGCCGCCAACGTTCACCACGACTTCTGTGGTGTAGCGATCCTGACCGGATTGATCGGTCCATTTACG
GGTACGCAGCTGACCTTCGATATAAACCTGAGAACCTTTACGCAGATATTCGCTGGCCACTTCTGCCAGT
TTGCCGAACAGCACAACGCGGTGCCATTCAGTCTGCTCTTTCATCTCGCCGGTCGCTTTATCACGCCAGG
ATTCGGAAGTAGCCAGCGTAATGTTGGCAACTGCGCCACCATTTGGCATGTAGCGTACTTCCGGGTCCTG
ACCCAGATTACCAACGAGAATAACCTTGTTTACGCCTCTGCTGGCCATGTGTATTCTCCTGGATCCTTAA
AACACCTCGCCCTCGTCAACAACCTCATACTCCGCTTCCACAGCTGGCGCAGCCATTTCTTCCTCCATCC
AAGCGCGAGCACGGCGAGCTTGCTGCTCGGTCATAGAGTGCATGCCTTCAGCGCCCACCGCACCACAAAC
AGCAGTCATACCCTCAGCCGGAGTGATGCCGAAGTGTTCGCAATATGGCTTGAAGAGTTCGCGGATTGGC
TGGAGATCCACTGGTTGCTCCGCCTGAGCGCGCACCTGTTCTGGCTGTTGCGCTTGATCCATTTCCTCCG
CAGCGTACATGCCCTGAAAAGTGTCCGGGAACGCGAGGCGCCAAGCAGCAGCCTTCGCGCATTTTTCGAT
CATAACACCCGGCATTTTCGCCCAATTAGATTTGCCGGTGGAATAGTCGTCGAGCGCCACCTCAGCATAC
GCAGTCTCGCGGCCATCCTTAAAGCGAACTTCCGCCCAACCACCGATGAGCTCCTCACCCGCCTTTTTGT
AGCACGCAGCACCACGTTTATGCACAACATCACCGTCACGCAGAACAACCACACCAGATTTGATACCATC
ATAGTTAGCATCACGACACGCGCGACGGTTAAAAACTTGATAGGAAGTAATCATAGAAGCTGGAGCACCG
CCGTATTTCACCAGGTAAGCGTCTTTCACAAACGGATTCAGACGTTGAGTCTGACAGAGTTGCAGAAAGA
GGCCCACCTCTTTTTCAGTAGCGTTCTCACAGATATAACGGCGAACATCGTCTGGAGTAACTTGAACCGC
CAGGCCAGAGTCGTCAGTGAACTTCACGATTTGGTTCATTCCAAACCTCCTTAAAGTTAAACAAAATTAT
TTCGATCGAGTGCGGCCGCGGATCATGCAGGTGGCTGGGGTTCCATTGAGTCACTTACTTCACCTCACGT
AAGTGAGGGGTGAAGAGCTATTCGTAAGGGACAGGTTGAAGCTACAACGGCTCACACTCGCTCTTCACTT
CTCACTCTGGCGAAGGCTACTACAAAGAGCGACGGAATCCGTGCTCGTTGGCATCCTGTCAAACCATTCA
AACGGAATCGTAGGCTGCCAATGGCAGTTGATACACTATATATGTATCTACCACAACTAAGTTTCACGAC
GGAACCCCAATCACCTGCTCTAGCCTCATATGAACGGTATTATAAAGAAAAATCTACCCAAGGTAATGAG
TTGAATTCATTCCGGAACTTATTCCCCATGTTTGAGTCTATGGAATAAATATATCCTATTACTCCTGATA
GATAGTTGTAGAATCCAATAACTGAACGAAAACCACGCGTTTTACAATGAGTTGCGATACCATTTTTTTT
TGCATAATATAGATGCATTCTAACTGAATCCCTTATTTCTTTAGGTATTCTTGGTGTGTCATTATTTACA
TTAAGCCCAGTAAGAACTTTTCTAGCCCCTGGCGGAATTAGCCTCGTTTTTTTGCTGTTATCAGAAAAAC
CATATCCATGAAGAATTTTAGATATCTCTTTTTTGATGTGTAATGCGCTTTTTCTACATCCCATTGGTAA
AGAAAAACATATATCGTCAGCATAACGGCTGTAAGTAGCGCCTTCAGATATTGCAAGCGATGTTAGTTGC
TTATCGAGACCGATACAAACCAGATTCGATAATGCAGGGCTTGTGGGTGCTCCTTGTGGTAAGCTGCCCA
CAAATTTTGAATCATAACCAGTGATTGTATGTTCATTATTAGTGTTACACCACCTCTTTCCCTTTCTTTT
GGGGGTTACTCGTGTGCACAACCTTGCCATTTCGAAGGATAAGAGTTTTGGATATCCTAGATTTAGAAAA
ACATCAAAAACTTGGCGCTCACTTATATTGCCAAAAAAATCTTTAATATCAATTTTAATCAACCAGCCTG
AACCGCAATGACGTTGTGCATGCTGGATTATTTTTCTTTTCGGGACATAAGCATATGCTGCAGCGTGAGG
AATAATTCTATTAAGTATATTTTTGTTTATCCAATACTGCACAGCCATAAGTGCAGGAGTAGGAATGGAA
ATCCAACGTTTTCCTCCGGTCCTTTTCGAAATTGAAAAGTTTTTATATGGGAAGTCTTTTCGTTCAAGGT
CGTTACGGCTTACAAAACCGTGTAAGTCAGAATACAAAGTATGAGATAAATTGGCTAAATGTGCTAGAGA
AAAAACTACAGGAAGGTTTCTTTCATTAATTGTTTCCCCTTGCTCGACTAAGCGTGTCAAATAGTGAGAA
TCATATCCTTTAGATAAACCTTCCTTACGAAAAAGGTTGGGGTTCCATTGAGTCATATGTATATCTCCTT
CGAATTCGGATCCTAGAGGGGAATTGTTATCCGCTCACAATTCCACACAACATACGAGCCGGAAGCATAA
AGTGTAAAGCCTGGGGTGCCTAATGAGTGAGCTAACTCACATTATGCGGTTGCTGGCGCCTATATCGCCG
ACATCACCGATGGGGAAGATCGGGCTCGCCACTTCGGGCTCATGAGCGCTTGTTTCGGCGTGGGTATGGT
GGCAGGCCCCGTGGCCGGGGGACTGTTGGGCGCCATCTCCTTGCATGCACCATTCCTTGCGGCGGCGGTG
CTCAACGGCCTCAACCTACTACTGGGCTGCTTCCTAATGCAGGAGTCGCATAAGGGAGAGCGTCGAGATC
CCGGACACCATCGAATGGCGCAAAACCTTTCGCGGTATGGCATGATAGCGCCCGGAAGAGAGTCAATTCA
GGGTGGTGAATGTGAAACCAGTAACGTTATACGATGTCGCAGAGTATGCCGGTGTCTCTTATCAGACCGT
TTCCCGCGTGGTGAACCAGGCCAGCCACGTTTCTGCGAAAACGCGGGAAAAAGTGGAAGCGGCGATGGCG
GAGCTGAATTACATTCCCAACCGCGTGGCACAACAACTGGCGGGCAAACAGTCGTTGCTGATTGGCGTTG
CCACCTCCAGTCTGGCCCTGCACGCGCCGTCGCAAATTGTCGCGGCGATTAAATCTCGCGCCGATCAACT
GGGTGCCAGCGTGGTGGTGTCGATGGTAGAACGAAGCGGCGTCGAAGCCTGTAAAGCGGCGGTGCACAAT
CTTCTCGCGCAACGCGTCAGTGGGCTGATCATTAACTATCCGCTGGATGACCAGGATGCCATTGCTGTGG
AAGCTGCCTGCACTAATGTTCCGGCGTTATTTCTTGATGTCTCTGACCAGACACCCATCAACAGTATTAT
TTTCTCCCATGAAGACGGTACGCGACTGGGCGTGGAGCATCTGGTCGCATTGGGTCACCAGCAAATCGCG
CTGTTAGCGGGCCCATTAAGTTCTGTCTCGGCGCGTCTGCGTCTGGCTGGCTGGCATAAATATCTCACTC
GCAATCAAATTCAGCCGATAGCGGAACGGGAAGGCGACTGGAGTGCCATGTCCGGTTTTCAACAAACCAT
GCAAATGCTGAATGAGGGCATCGTTCCCACTGCGATGCTGGTTGCCAACGATCAGATGGCGCTGGGCGCA
ATGCGCGCCATTACCGAGTCCGGGCTGCGCGTTGGTGCGGATATCTCGGTAGTGGGATACGACGATACCG
AAGACAGCTCATGTTATATCCCGCCGTTAACCACCATCAAACAGGATTTTCGCCTGCTGGGGCAAACCAG
CGTGGACCGCTTGCTGCAACTCTCTCAGGGCCAGGCGGTGAAGGGCAATCAGCTGTTGCCCGTCTCACTG
GTGAAAAGAAAAACCACCCTGGCGCCCAATACGCAAACCGCCTCTCCCCGCGCGTTGGCCGATTCATTAA
TGCAGCTGGCACGACAGGTTTCCCGACTGGAAAGCGGGCAGTGAGCAAAAAGGAAGTGGCTTGATTACGA
ACGTTTAATTAAAGGCATCAAATAAAACGAAAGGCTCAGTCGAAAGACTGGGCCTTTCGTTTTATCTGTT
GTTTGTCGGTGAACGCTCTCCTGAGTAGGACAAATCCGCCGCCCTAGACAGCTGGGCGCGCCCTAACTGT
CACGAACCCCTGCAATAACTGTCACGCCCCCCTGCAATAACTGTCACGAACCCCTGCAATAACTGTCACG
CCCCCAAACCTGCAAACCCAGCAGGGGCGGGGGCTGGCGGGGTGTTGGAAAAATCCATCCATGATTATCT
AAGAATAATCCACTAGGCGCGGTTATCAGCGCCCTTGTGGGGCGCTGCTGCCCTTGCCCAATATGCCCGG
CCAGAGGCCGGATAGCTGGTCTATTCGCTGCGCTAGGCTACACACCGCCCCACCGCTGCGCGGCAGGGGG
AAAGGCGGGCAAAGCCCGCTAAACCCCACACCAAACCCCGCAGAAATACGCTGGAGCGCTTTTAGCCGCT
TTAGCGGCCTTTCCCCCTACCCGAAGGGTGGGGGCGCGTGTGCAGCCCCGCAGGGCCTGTCTCGGTCGAT
CATTCAGCCCGGCTCATCCTTCGGATCTAGCTACACTTTATGCTTCCGGCTCGTATAATGTGTGGGAATC
GCTTGGTGGCCCGATGAAGAACGACAGGACTTTGCAGGCCATAGGCCGACAGCTCAAGGCCATGGGCTGT
GAGCGCTTCGATATCGGCGTCAGGGACGCCACCACCGGCCAGATGATGAACCGGGAATGGTCAGCCGCCG
AAGTGCTCCAGAACACGCCATGGCTCAAGCGGATGAATGCCCAGGGCAATGACGTGTATATCAGGCCCGC
CGAGCAGGAGCGGCATGGTCTGGTGCTGGTGGACGACCTCAGCGAGTTTGACCTGGATGACATGAAAGCC
GAGGGCCGGGAGCCTGCCCTGGTAGTGGAAACCAGCCCGAAGAACTATCAGGCATGGGTCAAGGTGGCCG
ACGCCGCAGGCGGTGAACTTCGGGGGCAGATTGCCCGGACGCTGGCCAGCGAGTACGACGCCGACCCGGC
CAGCGCCGACAGCCGCCACTATGGCCGCTTGGCGGGCTTCACCAACCGCAAGGACAAGCACACCACCCGC
GCCGGTTATCAGCCGTGGGTGCTGCTGCGTGAATCCAAGGGCAAGACCGCCACCGCTGGCCCGGCGCTGG
TGCAGCAGGCTGGCCAGCAGATCGAGCAGGCCCAGCGGCAGCAGGAGAAGGCCCGCAGGCTGGCCAGCCT
CGAACTGCCCGAGCGGCAGCTTAGCCGCCACCGGCGCACGGCGCTGGACGAGTACCGCAGCGAGATGGCC
GGGCTGGTCAAGCGCTTCGGTGATGACCTCAGCAAGTGCGACTTTATCGCCGCGCAGAAGCTGGCCAGCC
GGGGCCGCAGTGCCGAGGAAATCGGCAAGGCCATGGCCGAGGCCAGCCCAGCGCTGGCAGAGCGCAAGCC
CGGCCACGAAGCGGATTACATCGAGCGCACCGTCAGCAAGGTCATGGGTCTGCCCAGCGTCCAGCTTGCG
CGGGCCGAGCTGGCACGGGCACCGGCACCCCGCCAGCGAGGCATGGACAGGGGCGGGCCAGATTTCAGCA
TGTAGTGCTTGCGTTGGTACTCACGCCTGTTATACTATGAGTACTCACGCACAGAAGGGGGTTTTATGGA
ATACGAAAAAAGCGCTTCAGGGTCGGTCTACCTGATCAAAAGTGACAAGGGCTATTGGTTGCCCGGTGGC
TTTGGTTATACGTCAAACAAGGCCGAGGCTGGCCGCTTTTCAGTCGCTGATATGGCCAGCCTTAACCTTG
ACGGCTGCACCTTGTCCTTGTTCCGCGAAGACAAGCCTTTCGGCCCCGGCAAGTTTCTCGGTGACTGATA
TGAAAGACCAAAAGGACAAGCAGACCGGCGACCTGCTGGCCAGCCCTGACGCTGTACGCCAAGCGCGATA
TGCCGAGCGCATGAAGGCCAAAGGGATGCGTCAGCGCAAGTTCTGGCTGACCGACGACGAATACGAGGCG
CTGCGCGAGTGCCTGGAAGAACTCAGAGCGGCGCAGGGCGGGGGTAGTGACCCCGCCAGCGCCTAACCAC
CAACTGCCTGCAAAGGAGGCAATCAATGGCTACCCATAAGCCTATCAATATTCTGGAGGCGTTCGCAGCA
GCGCCGCCACCGCTGGACTACGTTTTGCCCAACATGGTGGCCGGTACGGTCGGGGCGCTGGTGTCGCCCG
GTGGTGCCGGTAAATCCATGCTGGCCCTGCAACTGGCCGCACAGATTGCAGGCGGGCCGGATCTGCTGGA
GGTGGGCGAACTGCCCACCGGCCCGGTGATCTACCTGCCCGCCGAAGACCCGCCCACCGCCATTCATCAC
CGCCTGCACGCCCTTGGGGCGCACCTCAGCGCCGAGGAACGGCAAGCCGTGGCTGACGGCCTGCTGATCC
AGCCGCTGATCGGCAGCCTGCCCAACATCATGGCCCCGGAGTGGTTCGACGGCCTCAAGCGCGCCGCCGA
GGGCCGCCGCCTGATGGTGCTGGACACGCTGCGCCGGTTCCACATCGAGGAAGAAAACGCCAGCGGCCCC
ATGGCCCAGGTCATCGGTCGCATGGAGGCCATCGCCGCCGATACCGGGTGCTCTATCGTGTTCCTGCACC
ATGCCAGCAAGGGCGCGGCCATGATGGGCGCAGGCGACCAGCAGCAGGCCAGCCGGGGCAGCTCGGTACT
GGTCGATAACATCCGCTGGCAGTCCTACCTGTCGAGCATGACCAGCGCCGAGGCCGAGGAATGGGGTGTG
GACGACGACCAGCGCCGGTTCTTCGTCCGCTTCGGTGTGAGCAAGGCCAACTATGGCGCACCGTTCGCTG
ATCGGTGGTTCAGGCGGCATGACGGCGGGGTGCTCAAGCCCGCCGTGCTGGAGAGGCAGCGCAAGAGCAA
GGGGGTGCCCCGTGGTGAAGCCTAAGAACAAGCACAGCCTCAGCCACGTCCGGCACGACCCGGCGCACTG
TCTGGCCCCCGGCCTGTTCCGTGCCCTCAAGCGGGGCGAGCGCAAGCGCAGCAAGCTGGACGTGACGTAT
GACTACGGCGACGGCAAGCGGATCGAGTTCAGCGGCCCGGAGCCGCTGGGCGCTGATGATCTGCGCATCC
TGCAAGGGCTGGTGGCCATGGCTGGGCCTAATGGCCTAGTGCTTGGCCCGGAACCCAAGACCGAAGGCGG
ACGGCAGCTCCGGCTGTTCCTGGAACCCAAGTGGGAGGCCGTCACCGCTGATGCCATGGTGGTCAAAGGT
AGCTATCGGGCGCTGGCAAAGGAAATCGGGGCAGAGGTCGATAGTGGTGGGGCGCTCAAGCACATACAGG
ACTGCATCGAGCGCCTTTGGAAGGTATCCATCATCGCCCAGAATGGCCGCAAGCGGCAGGGGTTTCGGCT
GCTGTCGGAGTACGCCAGCGACGAGGCGGACGGGCGCCTGTACGTGGCCCTGAACCCCTTGATCGCGCAG
GCCGTCATGGGTGGCGGCCAGCATGTGCGCATCAGCATGGACGAGGTGCGGGCGCTGGACAGCGAAACCG
CCCGCCTGCTGCACCAGCGGCTGTGTGGCTGGATCGACCCCGGCAAAACCGGCAAGGCTTCCATAGATAC
CTTGTGCGGCTATGTCTGGCCGTCAGAGGCCAGTGGTTCGACCATGCGCAAGCGCCGCCAGCGGGTGCGC
GAGGCGTTGCCGGAGCTGGTCGCGCTGGGCTGGACGGTAACCGAGTTCGCGGCGGGCAAGTACGACATCA
CCCGGCCCAAGGCGGCAGGCTGAGGCCGGCCTACGGCCAGCCTCGCAGAGCAGGATTCCCGTTGAGCACC
GCCAGGTGCGAATAAGGGACAGTGAAGAAGGAACACCCGCTCGCGGGTGGGCCTACTTCACCTATCCTGC
CCGGCTGACGCCGTTGGATACACCAAGGAAAGTCTACACGAACCCTTTGGCAAAATCCTGTATATCGTGC
GAAAAAGGATGGATATACCGAAAAAATCGCTATAATGACCCCGAAGCAGGGTTATGCAGCGGAAAAGGAC
AACGCGCGGACCGCGGTCCAATTAATTATTAGAAAAATTCATCCAGCATCAGATGAAATTGCAGTTTGTT
CATATCCGGATTATCAATGCCATATTTCTGAAACAGACGTTTTTGCAGGCTCGGGCTAAATTCGCCCAGG
CAGTTCCACAGAATGGCCAGATCCTGATAACGATCCGCAATGCCCACACGGCCCACATCAATGCAGCCAA
TCAGTTTGCCTTCATCGAAAATCAGGTTATCCAGGCTAAAATCGCCGTGGGTCACCACGCTATCCGGGCT
AAACGGCAGCAGTTTATGCATTTCTTTCCACACCTGTTCCACCGGCCAGCCGTTACGTTCATCATCAAAA
TCGCTCGCATCCACCAGGCCGTTGTTCATACGGCTCTGCGCCTGGGCCAGACGAAACACACGATCGCTGT
TAAACGGGCAGTTGCACACCGGAATGCTATGCAGACGACGCAGAAACACGGCCAGCGCATCCACAATGTT
TTCGCCGCTATCCGGATATTCTTCCAGCACCTGAAACGCGGTTTTGCCCGGAATCGCGGTGGTCAGCAGC
CACGCATCATCCGGGGTGCGAATAAAATGTTTAATGGTCGGCAGCGGCATAAATTCGGTCAGCCAGTTCA
GACGCACCATTTCATCGGTCACATCGTTCGCCACGCTGCCTTTGCCATGTTTCAGAAACAGTTCCGGCGC
ATCCGGTTTGCCATACAGACG
Features (pLannotate 1.2.2; 19 found; start..end, strand, type, name):
    255..349     -  terminator     lambda t0 terminator: transcription terminator from phage lambda
    360..384     -  CDS            lacZα (fragment): LacZα fragment of β-galactosidase; lacZ fragment
    392..421     -  misc_feature   MCS (fragment): pUC18/19 multiple cloning site
    425..958     -  CDS            ssb: SSB_ECOLI - Also known as exrB, lexC. Experimental evidence at protein level: Swiss-Prot protein existence level 1. Plays an important role in DNA replication, recombination and repair. Binds to ssDNA and to an array of partner proteins to recruit them to their sites of action during DNA metabolism. Acts as a sliding platform that migrates on DNA via reptation. SSB or its 10 C-terminal amino acids stimulates the ATPase activity of RadD (PubMed:27519413). From Escherichia coli (strain K12).
   3310..3334    -  protein_bind   lac operator: The lac repressor binds to the lac operator to inhibit transcription in E. coli. This inhibition can be relieved by adding lactose or isopropyl-β-D-thiogalactopyranoside (IPTG). lac repressor encoded by lacI
   3338..3368    -  promoter       lac promoter: promoter for the E. coli lac operon
   3383..3404    -  protein_bind   CAP binding site: CAP binding activates transcription in the presence of cAMP. E. coli catabolite activator protein
   3405..3636    +  CDS            TcR (fragment): tetracycline efflux protein; tet; confers resistance to tetracycline
   3644..3721    +  promoter       lacI promoter: lacI
   3722..4804    +  CDS            lacI: lac repressor; lacI; The lac repressor binds to the lac operator to inhibit transcription in E. coli. This inhibition can be relieved by adding lactose or isopropyl-β-D-thiogalactopyranoside (IPTG).
   4849..4935    +  terminator     rrnB T1 terminator: Escherichia coli rrnB; transcription terminator T1 from the E. coli rrnB gene
   4973..5367    -  rep_origin     RSF1010 oriV: replication origin of the broad-host-range plasmid RSF1010; requires the RSF1010 RepA/B/C proteins for replication (Scholz et al., 1989)
   5422..5450    +  promoter       lac UV5 promoter (fragment): E. coli lac promoter with an "up" mutation
   5474..6445    +  CDS            RSF1010 RepB: replication protein B of the broad-host-range plasmid RSF1010 (Scholz et al., 1989); repB
   6888..6962    +  ncRNA          Plasmid R1162: Accession: RF00043 - R1162-like plasmid antisense RNA
   6956..7795    +  CDS            RSF1010 RepA: replication protein A of the broad-host-range plasmid RSF1010 (Scholz et al., 1989); repA
   7782..8633    +  CDS            RSF1010 RepC (fragment): replication protein C of the broad-host-range plasmid RSF1010 (Scholz et al., 1989); repC
   8644..8752    -  oriT           oriT: incP origin of transfer
   8922..123     -  CDS            aphA1 (across the origin): KKA1_ECOLX - Also known as nptI. Protein inferred from homology: Swiss-Prot protein existence level 3. Resistance to kanamycin and structurally-related aminoglycosides, including amikacin. From Escherichia coli.
