[The description below was written by a language model from this plasmid's Addgene catalogue record and pLannotate feature annotations shown in this document.]
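Description:
pREC1010lac-Eas1 is a low-copy, broad-host-range bacterial expression plasmid of about 9.6 kb, built on the pORTMAGE-Ec1 backbone and designed for retron-mediated recombineering. It replicates through the RSF1010 system: the feature table shows the RSF1010 oriV together with the RepB, RepA and RepC replication proteins it depends on, plus the associated R1162-like antisense regulatory RNA. This self-contained replication machinery lets RSF1010-type plasmids be maintained in many different bacterial species. An annotated origin of transfer suggests the plasmid can be mobilised by conjugation if transfer functions are supplied in trans. Selection is by kanamycin, conferred by the aphA1 aminoglycoside phosphotransferase gene.

The payload is a roughly 2.9 kb synthetic "recombitron" operon comprising the Eas1 retron reverse transcriptase, the Eas1 retron ncRNA, the single-stranded annealing protein CspRecT and E. coli single-stranded DNA-binding protein (EcSSB). It is driven by a lac promoter with its CAP binding site and lac operator, closed by the lambda t0 terminator, and regulated by a plasmid-borne lacI gene, making expression IPTG-inducible. Only ssb is recognised by the automated annotation; the unannotated stretch between it and the lac promoter presumably holds the RT, ncRNA and CspRecT. The ncRNA contains a stuffer flanked by SapI sites, so a user-defined editing donor can be inserted by type IIS cloning. In this type of system, the RT reverse-transcribes the ncRNA into single-stranded donor DNA inside the cell, and CspRecT and SSB promote its incorporation into the genome. According to the record, the plasmid is intended for genome editing across phylogenetically distinct bacteria.
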