Addgene plasmid #240696: pREC1010lac-Eas1
Purpose: RSF1010 origin of replication plasmid containing Eas1 recombitron with a SapI flanked stuffer in the ncRNA expressed by lac promoter
Depositing lab: Seth Shipman. Depositing organization: J. David Gladstone Institutes. Publication: Genome editing of phylogenetically distinct bacteria using cross-species retron-mediated recombineering. Gonzalez-Delgado A, Bonillo-Lopez L, Johnson MS, Knodlseder N, Ko CC, Lekbach Y, Oh JH, Selvakumar H, Wold MC, Yu Z, Aragon V, Gralnick JA, Guell M, Hatfull GF, Keitz BK, Koskella B, Mutalik VK, van Pijkeren JP, Shipman SL. Nat Biotechnol. 2026 Apr 23. doi: 10.1038/s41587-026-03076-6. PubMed 42026131.
Backbone
  Vector backbone: pORTMAGE-Ec1
  Backbone manufacturer: George Church (Addgene #138474)
  Vector type: Bacterial Expression
Growth in bacteria
  Bacterial resistance: Kanamycin, 50 μg/mL
  Growth temperature: 37°C
  Growth strain: DH5alpha
  Copy number: Low Copy
Gene/Insert
  Gene/Insert name: Eas1 RT, Eas1 ncRNA, CspRecT and EcSSB
  Species: Synthetic
  Insert size (bp): 2868
  Mutation: WT
  Cloning method: Gibson Cloning
Terms and licenses: Academic/Nonprofit Terms; Industry Terms: Not Available to Industry
Depositor comments: Please visit https://doi.org/10.1101/2025.06.16.660010 for bioRxiv preprint.
How to cite: pREC1010lac-Eas1 was a gift from Seth Shipman (Addgene plasmid # 240696 ; http://n2t.net/addgene:240696 ; RRID:Addgene_240696)
